Addgene plasmid #84881: 4 gRNA concatemer
Purpose: (Empty Backbone) Empty concatmer vector in which 4 gRNAs can be inserted
Depositing lab: Bon-Kyoung Koo. Depositing organization: University of Cambridge. Publication: Simultaneous paralogue knockout using a CRISPR-concatemer in mouse small intestinal organoids. Andersson-Rolf A, Merenda A, Mustata RC, Li T, Dietmann S, Koo BK. Dev Biol. 2016 Oct 27. pii: S0012-1606(16)30479-1. doi: 10.1016/j.ydbio.2016.10.016. PubMed 27983963.
Backbone
  Vector backbone: pMSCVpuro
  Backbone size (bp): 6500
  Vector type: Mammalian Expression, Retroviral
Growth in bacteria
  Bacterial resistance: Ampicillin, 100 μg/mL
  Growth temperature: 37°C
  Growth strain: NEB Stable
  Copy number: Unknown
Terms and licenses: Academic/Nonprofit Terms; Industry Terms: Not Available to Industry
How to cite: 4 gRNA concatemer was a gift from Bon-Kyoung Koo (Addgene plasmid # 84881 ; http://n2t.net/addgene:84881 ; RRID:Addgene_84881)
