[The description below was written by a language model from this plasmid's Addgene catalogue record and pLannotate feature annotations shown in this document.]
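Description:
4 gRNA concatemer is an empty retroviral/mammalian expression backbone built on pMSCVpuro and designed to receive four CRISPR guide sequences in a single plasmid. Its payload is a tandem array of four identical-format cassettes, each consisting of a human U6 RNA polymerase III promoter followed, after a short gap, by the Streptococcus pyogenes Cas9 gRNA scaffold. The gaps between promoter and scaffold are where the spacer sequences are presumably inserted, although the record does not state the cloning sites or the assembly method. No Cas9 is encoded, so the nuclease must be supplied separately. A short "FLAG fragment" annotated between the first and second cassettes is most likely an incidental linker match rather than a functional tag.

The array sits within the murine embryonic stem cell virus proviral frame: 5' LTR, MESV Ψ packaging signal and a truncated, start-codon-less gag region upstream, and a mouse PGK promoter driving puromycin N-acetyltransferase followed by the 3' LTR downstream. This arrangement allows the genome to be packaged into retroviral particles when packaging functions are provided in trans, and it permits puromycin selection of transduced or transfected cells. In bacteria the plasmid replicates from a high-copy ColE1/pUC-type origin and is selected with ampicillin through β-lactamase. The remaining lac, rop, bom, TcR and env fragments are backbone remnants. The repetitive U6–scaffold units are consistent with the recorded use of a recombination-reducing growth strain.

The associated publication used the concatemer system for simultaneous knockout of paralogous genes in mouse small intestinal organoids. The full sequence record is 7,824 nt, and the second, 1,590 nt record covers only the four-cassette array.
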