Features (pLannotate 1.2.2; 27 found; start..end, strand, type, name):
     11..251     +  promoter       U6 promoter: RNA polymerase III promoter for human U6 snRNA
    276..351     +  misc_RNA       gRNA scaffold: guide RNA scaffold for the Streptococcus pyogenes CRISPR/Cas9 system
    361..381     +  CDS            FLAG (fragment): FLAG® epitope tag, followed by an enterokinase cleavage site
    404..644     +  promoter       U6 promoter: RNA polymerase III promoter for human U6 snRNA
    671..746     +  misc_RNA       gRNA scaffold: guide RNA scaffold for the Streptococcus pyogenes CRISPR/Cas9 system
    802..1042    +  promoter       U6 promoter: RNA polymerase III promoter for human U6 snRNA
   1071..1146    +  misc_RNA       gRNA scaffold: guide RNA scaffold for the Streptococcus pyogenes CRISPR/Cas9 system
   1215..1455    +  promoter       U6 promoter: RNA polymerase III promoter for human U6 snRNA
   1479..1553    +  misc_RNA       gRNA scaffold: guide RNA scaffold for the Streptococcus pyogenes CRISPR/Cas9 system
   1576..2075    +  promoter       PGK promoter: mouse phosphoglycerate kinase 1 promoter
   2096..2695    +  CDS            PuroR: puromycin N-acetyltransferase; pac from Streptomyces alboniger; confers resistance to puromycin
   2795..3309    +  LTR            3' LTR: 3' long terminal repeat from murine embryonic stem cell virus
   3471..3487    -  protein_bind   lac operator: The lac repressor binds to the lac operator to inhibit transcription in E. coli. This inhibition can be relieved by adding lactose or isopropyl-β-D-thiogalactopyranoside (IPTG). lac repressor encoded by lacI
   3495..3525    -  promoter       lac promoter: promoter for the E. coli lac operon
   3540..3561    -  protein_bind   CAP binding site: CAP binding activates transcription in the presence of cAMP. E. coli catabolite activator protein
   3574..3666    -  CDS            lacI (fragment): lac repressor; lacI; The lac repressor binds to the lac operator to inhibit transcription in E. coli. This inhibition can be relieved by adding lactose or isopropyl-β-D-thiogalactopyranoside (IPTG).
   3849..4437    -  rep_origin     ori: high-copy-number ColE1/pMB1/pBR322/pUC origin of replication
   4608..5468    -  CDS            AmpR: β-lactamase; bla; confers resistance to ampicillin, carbenicillin, and related antibiotics
   5469..5573    -  promoter       AmpR promoter: bla
   5668..5703    +  CDS            rop (fragment): Rop protein, which maintains plasmids at low copy number; rop
   5805..5904    +  misc_feature   bom (fragment): basis of mobility region from pBR322
   5910..6059    -  CDS            lacZα (fragment): LacZα fragment of β-galactosidase; lacZ fragment
   6059..6260    -  CDS            TcR (fragment): tetracycline efflux protein; tet; confers resistance to tetracycline
   6261..6359    +  CDS            env (fragment): murine leukemia virus gPr80 envelope polyprotein precursor; env; proteolytically cleaved into gp70SU and p15TM subunits
   6401..6917    +  LTR            5' LTR: 5' long terminal repeat from murine embryonic stem cell virus
   6981..7322    +  misc_feature   MESV Ψ: packaging signal of murine embryonic stem cell virus
   7389..7805    +  CDS            gag (truncated): truncated Moloney murine leukemia virus (MMLV) gag gene lacking the start codon
>Addgene plasmid #84881 | 4 gRNA concatemer | addgene full sequence | sequence record 434030 | Addgene NGS Result
CGGGCAGGAAGAGGGCCTATTTCCCATGATTCCTTCATATTTGCATATACGATACAAGGCTGTTAGAGAG
ATAATTAGAATTAATTTGACTGTAAACACAAAGATATTAGTACAAAATACGTGACGTAGAAAGTAATAAT
TTCTTGGGTAGTTTGCAGTTTTAAAATTATGTTTTAAAATGGACTATCATATGCTTACCGTAACTTGAAA
GTATTTCGATTTCTTGGCTTTATATATCTTGTGGAAAGGACGAAACACCGGGTCTTCGAGAAGACGTTTT
AGAGCTAGAAATAGCAAGTTAAAATAAGGCTAGTCCGTTATCAACTTGAAAAAGTGGCACCGAGTCGGTG
CTTTTTTGACTACAAGGACGACGATGACAAGGATCTCCAAGGTCGGGCAGGAAGAGGGCCTATTTCCCAT
GATTCCTTCATATTTGCATATACGATACAAGGCTGTTAGAGAGATAATTAGAATTAATTTGACTGTAAAC
ACAAAGATATTAGTACAAAATACGTGACGTAGAAAGTAATAATTTCTTGGGTAGTTTGCAGTTTTAAAAT
TATGTTTTAAAATGGACTATCATATGCTTACCGTAACTTGAAAGTATTTCGATTTCTTGGCTTTATATAT
CTTGTGGAAAGGACGAAACACCGGAGTCTTCGAGAAGACAGTTTTAGAGCTAGAAATAGCAAGTTAAAAT
AAGGCTAGTCCGTTATCAACTTGAAAAAGTGGCACCGAGTCGGTGCTTTTTTACCCCTACGACGTGCCCG
ACTACGCCGGATCTCCAAGGTCGGGCAGGAAGAGGGCCTATTTCCCATGATTCCTTCATATTTGCATATA
CGATACAAGGCTGTTAGAGAGATAATTAGAATTAATTTGACTGTAAACACAAAGATATTAGTACAAAATA
CGTGACGTAGAAAGTAATAATTTCTTGGGTAGTTTGCAGTTTTAAAATTATGTTTTAAAATGGACTATCA
TATGCTTACCGTAACTTGAAAGTATTTCGATTTCTTGGCTTTATATATCTTGTGGAAAGGACGAAACACC
GGAAGTCTTCGAGAAGACAAGTTTTAGAGCTAGAAATAGCAAGTTAAAATAAGGCTAGTCCGTTATCAAC
TTGAAAAAGTGGCACCGAGTCGGTGCTTTTTTATGGCATCAATGCAGAAGCTGATCTCAGAGGAGGACCT
GGGATCTCCAAGGTCGGGCAGGAAGAGGGCCTATTTCCCATGATTCCTTCATATTTGCATATACGATACA
AGGCTGTTAGAGAGATAATTAGAATTAATTTGACTGTAAACACAAAGATATTAGTACAAAATACGTGACG
TAGAAAGTAATAATTTCTTGGGTAGTTTGCAGTTTTAAAATTATGTTTTAAAATGGACTATCATATGCTT
ACCGTAACTTGAAAGTATTTCGATTTCTTGGCTTTATATATCTTGTGGAAAGGACGAAACACCGGTCTTC
GAGAAGACTTTTAGAGCTAGAAATAGCAAGTTAAAATAAGGCTAGTCCGTTATCAACTTGAAAAAGTGGC
ACCGAGTCGGTGCTTTTTTGGATCCGAATTCTACCGGGTAGGGGAGGCGCTTTTCCCAAGGCAGTCTGGA
GCATGCGCTTTAGCAGCCCCGCTGGGCACTTGGCGCTACACAAGTGGCCTCTGGCCTCGCACACATTCCA
CATCCACCGGTAGGCGCCAACCGGCTCCGTTCTTTGGTGGCCCCTTCGCGCCACCTTCTACTCCTCCCCT
AGTCAGGAAGTTCCCCCCCGCCCCGCAGCTCGCGTCGTGCAGGACGTGACAAATGGAAGTAGCACGTCTC
ACTAGTCTCGTGCAGATGGACAGCACCGCTGAGCAATGGAAGCGGGTAGGCCTTTGGGGCAGCGGCCAAT
AGCAGCTTTGCTCCTTCGCTTTCTGGGCTCAGAGGCTGGGAAGGGGTGGGTCCGGGGGCGGGCTCAGGGG
CGGGCTCAGGGGCGGGGCGGGCGCCCGAAGGTCCTCCGGAGGCCCGGCATTCTGCACGCTTCAAAAGCGC
ACGTCTGCCGCGCTGTTCTCCTCTTCCTCATCTCCGGGCCTTTCGACCTGCAGCCCAAGCTTACCATGAC
CGAGTACAAGCCCACGGTGCGCCTCGCCACCCGCGACGACGTCCCCAGGGCCGTACGCACCCTCGCCGCC
GCGTTCGCCGACTACCCCGCCACGCGCCACACCGTCGATCCGGACCGCCACATCGAGCGGGTCACCGAGC
TGCAAGAACTCTTCCTCACGCGCGTCGGGCTCGACATCGGCAAGGTGTGGGTCGCGGACGACGGCGCCGC
GGTGGCGGTCTGGACCACGCCGGAGAGCGTCGAAGCGGGGGCGGTGTTCGCCGAGATCGGCCCGCGCATG
GCCGAGTTGAGCGGTTCCCGGCTGGCCGCGCAGCAACAGATGGAAGGCCTCCTGGCGCCGCACCGGCCCA
AGGAGCCCGCGTGGTTCCTGGCCACCGTCGGCGTCTCGCCCGACCACCAGGGCAAGGGTCTGGGCAGCGC
CGTCGTGCTCCCCGGAGTGGAGGCGGCCGAGCGCGCCGGGGTGCCCGCCTTCCTGGAGACCTCCGCGCCC
CGCAACCTCCCCTTCTACGAGCGGCTCGGCTTCACCGTCACCGCCGACGTCGAGGTGCCCGAAGGACCGC
GCACCTGGTGCATGACCCGCAAGCCCGGTGCCTGACGCCCGCCCCACGACCCGCAGCGCCCGACCGAAAG
GAGCGCACGACCCCATGCATCGATAAAATAAAAGATTTTATTTAGTCTCCAGAAAAAGGGGGGAATGAAA
GACCCCACCTGTAGGTTTGGCAAGCTAGCTTAAGTAACGCCATTTTGCAAGGCATGGAAAATACATAACT
GAGAATAGAGAAGTTCAGATCAAGGTTAGGAACAGAGAGACAGCAGAATATGGGCCAAACAGGATATCTG
TGGTAAGCAGTTCCTGCCCCGGCTCAGGGCCAAGAACAGATGGTCCCCAGATGCGGTCCCGCCCTCAGCA
GTTTCTAGAGAACCATCAGATGTTTCCAGGGTGCCCCAAGGACCTGAAATGACCCTGTGCCTTATTTGAA
CTAACCAATCAGTTCGCTTCTCGCTTCTGTTCGCGCGCTTCTGCTCCCCGAGCTCAATAAAAGAGCCCAC
AACCCCTCACTCGGCGCGCCAGTCCTCCGATAGACTGCGTCGCCCGGGTACCCGTGTATCCAATAAACCC
TCTTGCAGTTGCATCCGACTTGTGGTCTCGCTGTTCCTTGGGAGGGTCTCCTCTGAGTGATTGACTACCC
GTCAGCGGGGGTCTTTCATGGGTAACAGTTTCTTGAAGTTGGAGAACAACATTCTGAGGGTAGGAGTCGA
ATATTAAGTAATCCTGACTCAATTAGCCACTGTTTTGAATCCACATACTCCAATACTCCTGAAATAGTTC
ATTATGGACAGCGCAGAAAGAGCTGGGGAGAATTGTGAAATTGTTATCCGCTCACAATTCCACACAACAT
ACGAGCCGGAAGCATAAAGTGTAAAGCCTGGGGTGCCTAATGAGTGAGCTAACTCACATTAATTGCGTTG
CGCTCACTGCCCGCTTTCCAGTCGGGAAACCTGTCGTGCCAGCTGCATTAATGAATCGGCCAACGCGCGG
GGAGAGGCGGTTTGCGTATTGGGCGCTCTTCCGCTTCCTCGCTCACTGACTCGCTGCGCTCGGTCGTTCG
GCTGCGGCGAGCGGTATCAGCTCACTCAAAGGCGGTAATACGGTTATCCACAGAATCAGGGGATAACGCA
GGAAAGAACATGTGAGCAAAAGGCCAGCAAAAGGCCAGGAACCGTAAAAAGGCCGCGTTGCTGGCGTTTT
TCCATAGGCTCCGCCCCCCTGACGAGCATCACAAAAATCGACGCTCAAGTCAGAGGTGGCGAAACCCGAC
AGGACTATAAAGATACCAGGCGTTTCCCCCTGGAAGCTCCCTCGTGCGCTCTCCTGTTCCGACCCTGCCG
CTTACCGGATACCTGTCCGCCTTTCTCCCTTCGGGAAGCGTGGCGCTTTCTCATAGCTCACGCTGTAGGT
ATCTCAGTTCGGTGTAGGTCGTTCGCTCCAAGCTGGGCTGTGTGCACGAACCCCCCGTTCAGCCCGACCG
CTGCGCCTTATCCGGTAACTATCGTCTTGAGTCCAACCCGGTAAGACACGACTTATCGCCACTGGCAGCA
GCCACTGGTAACAGGATTAGCAGAGCGAGGTATGTAGGCGGTGCTACAGAGTTCTTGAAGTGGTGGCCTA
ACTACGGCTACACTAGAAGAACAGTATTTGGTATCTGCGCTCTGCTGAAGCCAGTTACCTTCGGAAAAAG
AGTTGGTAGCTCTTGATCCGGCAAACAAACCACCGCTGGTAGCGGTGGTTTTTTTGTTTGCAAGCAGCAG
ATTACGCGCAGAAAAAAAGGATCTCAAGAAGATCCTTTGATCTTTTCTACGGGGTCTGACGCTCAGTGGA
ACGAAAACTCACGTTAAGGGATTTTGGTCATGAGATTATCAAAAAGGATCTTCACCTAGATCCTTTTAAA
TTAAAAATGAAGTTTTAAATCAATCTAAAGTATATATGAGTAAACTTGGTCTGACAGTTACCAATGCTTA
ATCAGTGAGGCACCTATCTCAGCGATCTGTCTATTTCGTTCATCCATAGTTGCCTGACTCCCCGTCGTGT
AGATAACTACGATACGGGAGGGCTTACCATCTGGCCCCAGTGCTGCAATGATACCGCGAGACCCACGCTC
ACCGGCTCCAGATTTATCAGCAATAAACCAGCCAGCCGGAAGGGCCGAGCGCAGAAGTGGTCCTGCAACT
TTATCCGCCTCCATCCAGTCTATTAATTGTTGCCGGGAAGCTAGAGTAAGTAGTTCGCCAGTTAATAGTT
TGCGCAACGTTGTTGCCATTGCTACAGGCATCGTGGTGTCACGCTCGTCGTTTGGTATGGCTTCATTCAG
CTCCGGTTCCCAACGATCAAGGCGAGTTACATGATCCCCCATGTTGTGCAAAAAAGCGGTTAGCTCCTTC
GGTCCTCCGATCGTTGTCAGAAGTAAGTTGGCCGCAGTGTTATCACTCATGGTTATGGCAGCACTGCATA
ATTCTCTTACTGTCATGCCATCCGTAAGATGCTTTTCTGTGACTGGTGAGTACTCAACCAAGTCATTCTG
AGAATAGTGTATGCGGCGACCGAGTTGCTCTTGCCCGGCGTCAATACGGGATAATACCGCGCCACATAGC
AGAACTTTAAAAGTGCTCATCATTGGAAAACGTTCTTCGGGGCGAAAACTCTCAAGGATCTTACCGCTGT
TGAGATCCAGTTCGATGTAACCCACTCGTGCACCCAACTGATCTTCAGCATCTTTTACTTTCACCAGCGT
TTCTGGGTGAGCAAAAACAGGAAGGCAAAATGCCGCAAAAAAGGGAATAAGGGCGACACGGAAATGTTGA
ATACTCATACTCTTCCTTTTTCAATATTATTGAAGCATTTATCAGGGTTATTGTCTCATGAGCGGATACA
TATTTGAATGTATTTAGAAAAATAAACAAATAGGGGTTCCGCGCACATTTCCCCGAAAAGTGCCACCTGA
CGTCTAAGAAACCATTATTATCATGACATTAACCTATAAAAATAGGCGTATCACGAGGCCCTTTCGTCTC
GCGCGTTTCGGTGATGACGGTGAAAACCTCTGACACATGCAGCTCCCGGAGACGGTCACAGCTTGTCTGT
AAGCGGATGCCGGGAGCAGACAAGCCCGTCAGGGCGCGTCAGCGGGTGTTGGCGGGTGTCGGGGCTGGCT
TAACTATGCGGCATCAGAGCAGATTGTACTGAGAGTGCACCATATGCGGTGTGAAATACCGCACAGATGC
GTAAGGAGAAAATACCGCATCAGGCGCCATTCGCCATTCAGGCTGCGCAACTGTTGGGAAGGGCGATCGG
TGCGGGCCTCTTCGCTATTACGCCAGCTGGCGAAAGGGGGATGTGCTGCAAGGCGATTAAGTTGGGTAAC
GCCAGGGTTTTCCCAGTCACGACGTTGTAAAACGACGGCGCAAGGAATGGTGCATGCAAGGAGATGGCGC
CCAACAGTCCCCCGGCCACGGGGCCTGCCACCATACCCACGCCGAAACAAGCGCTCATGAGCCCGAAGTG
GCGAGCCCGATCTTCCCCATCGGTGATGTCGGCGATATAGGCGCCAGCAACCGCACCTGTGGCGCCGGTG
ATGCCGGCCACGATGCGTCCGGCGTAGAGGCGATTAGTCCAATTTGTTAAAGACAGGATATCAGTGGTCC
AGGCTCTAGTTTTGACTCAACAATATCACCAGCTGAAGCCTATAGAGTACGAGCCATAGATAAAATAAAA
GATTTTATTTAGTCTCCAGAAAAAGGGGGGAATGAAAGACCCCACCTGTAGGTTTGGCAAGCTAGCTTAA
GTAACGCCATTTTGCAAGGCATGGAAAATACATAACTGAGAATAGAGAAGTTCAGATCAAGGTTAGGAAC
AGAGAGACAGCAGAATATGGGCCAAACAGGATATCTGTGGTAAGCAGTTCCTGCCCCGGCTCAGGGCCAA
GAACAGATGGTCCCCAGATGCGGTCCCGCCCTCAGCAGTTTCTAGAGAACCATCAGATGTTTCCAGGGTG
CCCCAAGGACCTGAAATGACCCTGTGCCTTATTTGAACTAACCAATCAGTTCGCTTCTCGCTTCTGTTCG
CGCGCTTCTGCTCCCCGAGCTCAATAAAAGAGCCCACAACCCCTCACTCGGCGCGCCAGTCCTCCGATAG
ACTGCGTCGCCCGGGTACCCGTATTCCCAATAAAGCCTCTTGCTGTTTGCATCCGAATCGTGGACTCGCT
GATCCTTGGGAGGGTCTCCTCAGATTGATTGACTGCCCACCTCGGGGGTCTTTCATTTGGAGGTTCCACC
GAGATTTGGAGACCCCTGCCCAGGGACCACCGACCCCCCCGCCGGGAGGTAAGCTGGCCAGCGGTCGTTT
CGTGTCTGTCTCTGTCTTTGTGCGTGTTTGTGCCGGCATCTAATGTTTGCGCCTGCGTCTGTACTAGTTA
GCTAACTAGCTCTGTATCTGGCGGACCCGTGGTGGAACTGACGAGTTCTGAACACCCGGCCGCAACCCTG
GGAGACGTCCCAGGGACTTTGGGGGCCGTTTTTGTGGCCCGACCTGAGGAAGGGAGTCGATGTGGAATCC
GACCCCGTCAGGATATGTGGTTCTGGTAGGAGACGAGAACCTAAAACAGTTCCCGCCTCCGTCTGAATTT
TTGCTTTCGGTTTGGAACCGAAGCCGCGCGTCTTGTCTGCTGCAGCGCTGCAGCATCGTTCTGTGTTGTC
TCTGTCTGACTGTGTTTCTGTATTTGTCTGAAAATTAGGGCCAGACTGTTACCACTCCCTTAAGTTTGAC
CTTAGGTCACTGGAAAGATGTCGAGCGGATCGCTCACAACCAGTCGGTAGATGTCAAGAAGAGACGTTGG
GTTACCTTCTGCTCTGCAGAATGGCCAACCTTTAACGTCGGATGGCCGCGAGACGGCACCTTTAACCGAG
ACCTCATCACCCAGGTTAAGATCAAGGTCTTTTCACCTGGCCCGCATGGACACCCAGACCAGGTCCCCTA
CATCGTGACCTGGGAAGCCTTGGCTTTTGACCCCCCTCCCTGGGTCAAGCCCTTTGTACACCCTAAGCCT
CCGCCTCCTCTTCCTCCATCCGCCCCGTCTCTCCCCCTTGAACCTCCTCGTTCGACCCCGCCTCGATCCT
CCCTTTATCCAGCCCTCACTCCTTCTCTAGGCGCCGGAATTAGATCTCCAAGGT
