Features (pLannotate 1.2.2; 9 found; start..end, strand, type, name):
     24..264     +  promoter       U6 promoter: RNA polymerase III promoter for human U6 snRNA
    289..364     +  misc_RNA       gRNA scaffold: guide RNA scaffold for the Streptococcus pyogenes CRISPR/Cas9 system
    374..394     +  CDS            FLAG (fragment): FLAG® epitope tag, followed by an enterokinase cleavage site
    417..657     +  promoter       U6 promoter: RNA polymerase III promoter for human U6 snRNA
    684..759     +  misc_RNA       gRNA scaffold: guide RNA scaffold for the Streptococcus pyogenes CRISPR/Cas9 system
    815..1055    +  promoter       U6 promoter: RNA polymerase III promoter for human U6 snRNA
   1084..1159    +  misc_RNA       gRNA scaffold: guide RNA scaffold for the Streptococcus pyogenes CRISPR/Cas9 system
   1228..1468    +  promoter       U6 promoter: RNA polymerase III promoter for human U6 snRNA
   1492..1566    +  misc_RNA       gRNA scaffold: guide RNA scaffold for the Streptococcus pyogenes CRISPR/Cas9 system
>Addgene plasmid #84881 | 4 gRNA concatemer | analyzer sequence | sequence record 162994
AGATCTCCAAGGTCGGGCAGGAAGAGGGCCTATTTCCCATGATTCCTTCATATTTGCATATACGATACAA
GGCTGTTAGAGAGATAATTAGAATTAATTTGACTGTAAACACAAAGATATTAGTACAAAATACGTGACGT
AGAAAGTAATAATTTCTTGGGTAGTTTGCAGTTTTAAAATTATGTTTTAAAATGGACTATCATATGCTTA
CCGTAACTTGAAAGTATTTCGATTTCTTGGCTTTATATATCTTGTGGAAAGGACGAAACACCGGGTCTTC
GAGAAGACGTTTTAGAGCTAGAAATAGCAAGTTAAAATAAGGCTAGTCCGTTATCAACTTGAAAAAGTGG
CACCGAGTCGGTGCTTTTTTGACTACAAGGACGACGATGACAAGGATCTCCAAGGTCGGGCAGGAAGAGG
GCCTATTTCCCATGATTCCTTCATATTTGCATATACGATACAAGGCTGTTAGAGAGATAATTAGAATTAA
TTTGACTGTAAACACAAAGATATTAGTACAAAATACGTGACGTAGAAAGTAATAATTTCTTGGGTAGTTT
GCAGTTTTAAAATTATGTTTTAAAATGGACTATCATATGCTTACCGTAACTTGAAAGTATTTCGATTTCT
TGGCTTTATATATCTTGTGGAAAGGACGAAACACCGGAGTCTTCGAGAAGACAGTTTTAGAGCTAGAAAT
AGCAAGTTAAAATAAGGCTAGTCCGTTATCAACTTGAAAAAGTGGCACCGAGTCGGTGCTTTTTTACCCC
TACGACGTGCCCGACTACGCCGGATCTCCAAGGTCGGGCAGGAAGAGGGCCTATTTCCCATGATTCCTTC
ATATTTGCATATACGATACAAGGCTGTTAGAGAGATAATTAGAATTAATTTGACTGTAAACACAAAGATA
TTAGTACAAAATACGTGACGTAGAAAGTAATAATTTCTTGGGTAGTTTGCAGTTTTAAAATTATGTTTTA
AAATGGACTATCATATGCTTACCGTAACTTGAAAGTATTTCGATTTCTTGGCTTTATATATCTTGTGGAA
AGGACGAAACACCGGAAGTCTTCGAGAAGACAAGTTTTAGAGCTAGAAATAGCAAGTTAAAATAAGGCTA
GTCCGTTATCAACTTGAAAAAGTGGCACCGAGTCGGTGCTTTTTTATGGCATCAATGCAGAAGCTGATCT
CAGAGGAGGACCTGGGATCTCCAAGGTCGGGCAGGAAGAGGGCCTATTTCCCATGATTCCTTCATATTTG
CATATACGATACAAGGCTGTTAGAGAGATAATTAGAATTAATTTGACTGTAAACACAAAGATATTAGTAC
AAAATACGTGACGTAGAAAGTAATAATTTCTTGGGTAGTTTGCAGTTTTAAAATTATGTTTTAAAATGGA
CTATCATATGCTTACCGTAACTTGAAAGTATTTCGATTTCTTGGCTTTATATATCTTGTGGAAAGGACGA
AACACCGGTCTTCGAGAAGACTTTTAGAGCTAGAAATAGCAAGTTAAAATAAGGCTAGTCCGTTATCAAC
TTGAAAAAGTGGCACCGAGTCGGTGCTTTTTTGGATCCGAATTCGTCGAC
