>Addgene plasmid #84881 | 4 gRNA concatemer | addgene partial sequence | sequence record 165593 | pBABE5 5'-CTTTATCCAGCCCTCAC-3'
TCGGGCAGGAAGAGGGCCTATTTCCCATGATTCCTTCATATTTGCATATACGATACAAGGCTGTTAGAGA
GATAATTAGAATTAATTTGACTGTAAACACAAAGATATTAGTACAAAATACGTGACGTAGAAAGTAATAA
TTTCTTGGGTAGTTTGCAGTTTTAAAATTATGTTTTAAAATGGACTATCATATGCTTACCGTAACTTGAA
AGTATTTCGATTTCTTGGCTTTATATATCTTGTGGAAAGGACGAAACACCGGGTCTTCGAGAAGACGTTT
TAGAGCTAGAAATAGCAAGTTAAAATAAGGCTAGTCCGTTATCAACTTGAAAAAGTGGCACCGAGTCGGT
GCTTTTTTGACTACAAGGACGACGATGACAAGGATCTCCAAGGTCGGGCAGGAAGAGGGCCTATTTCCCA
TGATTCCTTCATATTTGCATATACGATACAAGGCTGTTAGAGAGATAATTAGAATTAATTTGACTGTAAA
CACAAAGATATTAGTACAAAATACGTGACGTAGAAAGTAATAATTTCTTGGGTAGTTTGCAGTTTTAAAA
TTATGTTTTAAAATGGACTATCATATGCTTACCGTAACTTGAAAGTATTTCGATTTCTTGGCTTTATATA
TCTTGTGGAAAGGACGAAACACCGGAGTCTTCGAGAAGACAGTTTTAGAGCTAGAAATAGCAAGTTAAAA
TAAGGCTAGTCCGTTATCAACTTGAAAAAGTGGCACCGAGTCGGTGCTTTTTTACCCCTACGACGTGCCC
GACTACGCCGGATCTCCAAGGTCGGGCAGGAAGAGGGCCTATTTCCCATGATTCCTTCATATTTGCATAT
ACGATACAAGGCTGTTAGAGAGATAATTAGA
