>Addgene plasmid #84881 | 4 gRNA concatemer | addgene partial sequence | sequence record 165594 | puro-variant-R 5'-gtgggcttgtactcggtcat-3'
GGAGATGAGGAAGAGGAGAACAGCGCGGCAGACGTGCGCTTTTGAAGCGTGCAGAATGCCGGGCCTCCGG
AGGACCTTCGGGCGCCCGCCCCGCCCCTGAGCCCGCCCCTGAGCCCGCCCCCGGACCCACCCCTTCCCAG
CCTCTGAGCCCAGAAAGCGAAGGAGCAAAGCTGCTATTGGCCGCTGCCCCAAAGGCCTACCCGCTTCCAT
TGCTCAGCGGTGCTGTCCATCTGCACGAGACTAGTGAGACGTGCTACTTCCATTTGTCACGTCCTGCACG
ACGCGAGCTGCGGGGCGGGGGGGAACTTCCTGACTAGGGGAGGAGTAGAAGGTGGCGCGAAGGGGCCACC
AAAGAACGGAGCCGGTTGGCGCCTACCGGTGGATGTGGAATGTGTGCGAGGCCAGAGGCCACTTGTGTAG
CGCCAAGTGCCCAGCGGGGCTGCTAAAGCGCATGCTCCAGACTGCCTTGGGAAAAGCGCCTCCCCTACCC
GGTAGAATTCGGATCCAAAAAAGCACCGACTCGGTGCCACTTTTTCAAGTTGATAACGGACTAGCCTTAT
TTTAACTTGCTATTTCTAGCTCTAAAAGTCTTCTCGAAGACCGGTGTTTCGTCCTTTCCACAAGATATAT
AAAGCCAAGAAATCGAAATACTTTCAAGTTACGGTAAGCATATGATAGTCCATTTTAAAACATAATTTTA
AAACTGCAAACTACCCAAGAAATTATTACTTTCTACGTCACGTATTTTGTACTAATATCTTTGTGTTTAC
AGTCAAATTAATTCTAATTATCTCTCTAACAGCCTTGTATCGTATATGCAAATATGAAGGAATCATGGGA
AATAGGCCCTCTTCCTGCCCGACCTTGGAGATCCCAGGTCCTCCTCTGAGATCAGCTTCTGCAT
